Addgene plasmid #79495: pENTR221-Firefly
Purpose: MultiSite Gateway entry clones, second fragment (attL5, attL2) Firefly Luciferase CDS
Depositing lab: Peter Jon Nelson. Depositing organization: Klinikum der Ludwig Maximilians-Universitaet Muenchen. Publication: A vector platform for the rapid and efficient engineering of stable complex transgenes. Jackel C, Nogueira MS, Ehni N, Kraus C, Ranke J, Dohmann M, Noessner E, Nelson PJ. Sci Rep. 2016 Oct 3;6:34365. doi: 10.1038/srep34365. PubMed 27694838.
Backbone
  Vector backbone: pDONR221-P5P2
  Backbone manufacturer: Thermo Scientific
  Backbone size w/o insert (bp): 4774
  Total vector size (bp): 4392
  Modifications to backbone: Gateway cloned Firefly Luciferase Insert
  Vector type: Multisite Gateway Entry Clone
Growth in bacteria
  Bacterial resistance: Kanamycin, 50 μg/mL
  Growth temperature: 37°C
  Growth strain: DH5alpha
  Copy number: High Copy
Gene/Insert
  Gene/Insert name: Firefly Luciferase
  Species: Synthetic
  Insert size (bp): 1652
  Promoter: no Promoter
  Cloning method: Gateway Cloning
  Sequencing primers: 5′ M13-FP; 3′ M13-RP
Terms and licenses: Academic/Nonprofit Terms; Industry Terms: Not Available to Industry
Depositor comments: Multisite Gateway Entry Clone for humanized Firefly Luciferase CDS. Second Fragment for 2 Fragment MultiSite Gateway LR reaction.
How to cite: pENTR221-Firefly was a gift from Peter Jon Nelson (Addgene plasmid # 79495 ; http://n2t.net/addgene:79495 ; RRID:Addgene_79495)
