[The description below was written by a language model from this plasmid's Addgene catalogue record and pLannotate feature annotations shown in this document.]
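Description:
pENTR221-Firefly is a MultiSite Gateway entry clone made by recombining a firefly luciferase coding sequence into the pDONR221-P5P2 donor backbone. It is a small (about 4.4 kb), high-copy bacterial plasmid that replicates from a ColE1/pUC-type origin and is selected with kanamycin through the aminoglycoside phosphotransferase (KanR) gene. As is typical of pDONR-derived backbones, rrnB T1 and T2 transcription terminators sit upstream of the recombination cassette to shield it from read-through transcription. M13 primer sites and a T7 promoter flank the cassette and serve for sequencing. The short lacI and lacZα fragments picked up by the annotation appear to be backbone remnants rather than functional genes.

The payload is a synthetic, humanized firefly luciferase CDS of roughly 1.65 kb, annotated as the enhanced luc+ version, placed between attL5 and attL2 sites. The record states that there is no promoter, so the plasmid itself is not an expression construct. The feature table also shows an SV40 polyadenylation signal between the luciferase stop and attL2. It is annotated on the opposite strand to the CDS, and the catalogue entry does not mention it, so its role is unclear from the record.

The attL5/attL2 arrangement defines this clone as the second fragment in a two-fragment MultiSite Gateway LR reaction. It is combined with a first-position entry clone, which in this scheme would carry attL1 and an attL5-compatible site and would typically supply a promoter or other upstream element. LR Clonase then assembles both fragments in a defined order and orientation into an attR-bearing destination vector. The clone is part of a modular vector platform for rapid assembly of stable, complex transgenes, where it supplies a luciferase reporter module.
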