Features (pLannotate 1.2.2; 11 found; start..end, strand, type, name):
    121..213     +  CDS            lacI (fragment): lac repressor; lacI; The lac repressor binds to the lac operator to inhibit transcription in E. coli. This inhibition can be relieved by adding lactose or isopropyl-β-D-thiogalactopyranoside (IPTG).
    268..295     -  terminator     rrnB T2 terminator: transcription terminator T2 from the E. coli rrnB gene
    427..470     +  terminator     rrnB T1 terminator: Escherichia coli rrnB; transcription terminator T1 from the E. coli rrnB gene
    517..553     -  CDS            lacZα (fragment): LacZα fragment of β-galactosidase; lacZ fragment
    570..665     +  protein_bind   attL5: mutant version of attL; recombination site for the Gateway® LR reaction LR Clonase™
    682..2334    +  CDS            luciferase: firefly luciferase; luc+; enhanced luc+ version of the luciferase gene
   2375..2496    -  polyA_signal   SV40 poly(A) signal: SV40 polyadenylation signal
   2504..2603    -  protein_bind   attL2: mutant version of attL; recombination site for the Gateway® LR reaction LR Clonase™
   2634..2652    -  promoter       T7 promoter: promoter for bacteriophage T7 RNA polymerase
   2786..3595    +  CDS            KanR: aminoglycoside phosphotransferase; aph(3')-Ia; confers resistance to kanamycin in bacteria or G418 (Geneticin®) in eukaryotes
   3742..4330    +  rep_origin     ori: high-copy-number ColE1/pMB1/pBR322/pUC origin of replication
>Addgene plasmid #79495 | pENTR221-Firefly | addgene full sequence | sequence record 178182 | Addgene NGS Result
CTTTCCTGCGTTATCCCCTGATTCTGTGGATAACCGTATTACCGCCTTTGAGTGAGCTGATACCGCTCGC
CGCAGCCGAACGACCGAGCGCAGCGAGTCAGTGAGCGAGGAAGCGGAAGAGCGCCCAATACGCAAACCGC
CTCTCCCCGCGCGTTGGCCGATTCATTAATGCAGCTGGCACGACAGGTTTCCCGACTGGAAAGCGGGCAG
TGAGCGCAACGCAATTAATACGCGTACCGCTAGCCAGGAAGAGTTTGTAGAAACGCAAAAAGGCCATCCG
TCAGGATGGCCTTCTGCTTAGTTTGATGCCTGGCAGTTTATGGCGGGCGTCCTGCCCGCCACCCTCCGGG
CCGTTGCTTCACAACGTTCAAATCCGCTCCCGGCGGATTTGTCCTACTCAGGAGAGCGTTCACCGACAAA
CAACAGATAAAACGAAAGGCCCAGTCTTCCGACTGAGCCTTTCGTTTTATTTGATGCCTGGCAGTTCCCT
ACTCTCGCGTTAACGCTAGCATGGATGTTTTCCCAGTCACGACGTTGTAAAACGACGGCCAGTCTTAAGC
TCGGGCCCCAAATAATGATTTTATTTTGACTGATAGTGACCTGTTCGTTGCAACAAATTGATGAGCAATG
CTTTTTTATAATGCCAACTTTGTATACAAAAGTTGTATTGGTAAAGCCACCATGGAAGACGCCAAAAACA
TAAAGAAAGGCCCGGCGCCATTCTATCCGCTGGAAGATGGAACCGCTGGAGAGCAACTGCATAAGGCTAT
GAAGAGATACGCCCTGGTTCCTGGAACAATTGCTTTTACAGATGCACATATCGAGGTGGACATCACTTAC
GCTGAGTACTTCGAAATGTCCGTTCGGTTGGCAGAAGCTATGAAACGATATGGGCTGAATACAAATCACA
GAATCGTCGTATGCAGTGAAAACTCTCTTCAATTCTTTATGCCGGTGTTGGGCGCGTTATTTATCGGAGT
TGCAGTTGCGCCCGCGAACGACATTTATAATGAACGTGAATTGCTCAACAGTATGGGCATTTCGCAGCCT
ACCGTGGTGTTCGTTTCCAAAAAGGGGTTGCAAAAAATTTTGAACGTGCAAAAAAAGCTCCCAATCATCC
AAAAAATTATTATCATGGATTCTAAAACGGATTACCAGGGATTTCAGTCGATGTACACGTTCGTCACATC
TCATCTACCTCCCGGTTTTAATGAATACGATTTTGTGCCAGAGTCCTTCGATAGGGACAAGACAATTGCA
CTGATCATGAACTCCTCTGGATCTACTGGTCTGCCTAAAGGTGTCGCTCTGCCTCATAGAACTGCCTGCG
TGAGATTCTCGCATGCCAGAGATCCTATTTTTGGCAATCAAATCATTCCGGATACTGCGATTTTAAGTGT
TGTTCCATTCCATCACGGTTTTGGAATGTTTACTACACTCGGATATTTGATATGTGGATTTCGAGTCGTC
TTAATGTATAGATTTGAAGAAGAGCTGTTTCTGAGGAGCCTTCAGGATTACAAGATTCAAAGTGCGCTGC
TGGTGCCAACCCTATTCTCCTTCTTCGCCAAAAGCACTCTGATTGACAAATACGATTTATCTAATTTACA
CGAAATTGCTTCTGGTGGCGCTCCCCTCTCTAAGGAAGTCGGGGAAGCGGTTGCCAAGAGGTTCCATCTG
CCAGGTATCAGGCAAGGATATGGGCTCACTGAGACTACATCAGCTATTCTGATTACACCCGAGGGGGATG
ATAAACCGGGCGCGGTCGGTAAAGTTGTTCCATTTTTTGAAGCGAAGGTTGTGGATCTGGATACCGGGAA
AACGCTGGGCGTTAATCAAAGAGGCGAACTGTGTGTGAGAGGTCCTATGATTATGTCCGGTTATGTAAAC
AATCCGGAAGCGACCAACGCCTTGATTGACAAGGATGGATGGCTACATTCTGGAGACATAGCTTACTGGG
ACGAAGACGAACACTTCTTCATCGTTGACCGCCTGAAGTCTCTGATTAAGTACAAAGGCTATCAGGTGGC
TCCCGCTGAATTGGAATCCATCTTGCTCCAACACCCCAACATCTTCGACGCAGGTGTCGCAGGTCTTCCC
GACGATGACGCCGGTGAACTTCCCGCCGCCGTTGTTGTTTTGGAGCACGGAAAGACGATGACGGAAAAAG
AGATCGTGGATTACGTCGCCAGTCAAGTAACAACCGCGAAAAAGTTGCGCGGAGGAGTTGTGTTTGTGGA
CGAAGTACCGAAAGGTCTTACCGGAAAACTCGACGCAAGAAAAATCAGAGAGATCCTCATAAAGGCCAAG
AAGGGCGGAAAGATCGCCGTGTAATTCTAGAGTCGGGGCGGCCGGCCGCTTCGAGCAGACATGATAAGAT
ACATTGATGAGTTTGGACAAACCACAACTAGAATGCAGTGAAAAAAATGCTTTATTTGTGAAATTTGTGA
TGCTATTGCTTTATTTGTAACCATTATAAGCTGCAATAAACAAGTTAACAACAACCCAGCTTTCTTGTAC
AAAGTTGGCATTATAAGAAAGCATTGCTTATCAATTTGTTGCAACGAACAGGTCACTATCAGTCAAAATA
AAATCATTATTTGCCATCCAGCTGCAGGGCGGCCGCGATATCCCCTATAGTGAGTCGTATTACATGGTCA
TAGCTGTTTCCTGGCAGCTCTGGCCCGTGTCTCAAAATCTCTGATGTTACATTGCACAAGATAAAAATAT
ATCATCATGAACAATAAAACTGTCTGCTTACATAAACAGTAATACAAGGGGTGTTATGAGCCATATTCAA
CGGGAAACGTCGAGGCCGCGATTAAATTCCAACATGGATGCTGATTTATATGGGTATAAATGGGCTCGCG
ATAATGTCGGGCAATCAGGTGCGACAATCTATCGCTTGTATGGGAAGCCCGATGCGCCAGAGTTGTTTCT
GAAACATGGCAAAGGTAGCGTTGCCAATGATGTTACAGATGAGATGGTCAGACTAAACTGGCTGACGGAA
TTTATGCCTCTTCCGACCATCAAGCATTTTATCCGTACTCCTGATGATGCATGGTTACTCACCACTGCGA
TCCCCGGAAAAACAGCATTCCAGGTATTAGAAGAATATCCTGATTCAGGTGAAAATATTGTTGATGCGCT
GGCAGTGTTCCTGCGCCGGTTGCATTCGATTCCTGTTTGTAATTGTCCTTTTAACAGCGATCGCGTATTT
CGTCTCGCTCAGGCGCAATCACGAATGAATAACGGTTTGGTTGATGCGAGTGATTTTGATGACGAGCGTA
ATGGCTGGCCTGTTGAACAAGTCTGGAAAGAAATGCATAAACTTTTGCCATTCTCACCGGATTCAGTCGT
CACTCATGGTGATTTCTCACTTGATAACCTTATTTTTGACGAGGGGAAATTAATAGGTTGTATTGATGTT
GGACGAGTCGGAATCGCAGACCGATACCAGGATCTTGCCATCCTATGGAACTGCCTCGGTGAGTTTTCTC
CTTCATTACAGAAACGGCTTTTTCAAAAATATGGTATTGATAATCCTGATATGAATAAATTGCAGTTTCA
TTTGATGCTCGATGAGTTTTTCTAATCAGAATTGGTTAATTGGTTGTAACACTGGCAGAGCATTACGCTG
ACTTGACGGGACGGCGCAAGCTCATGACCAAAATCCCTTAACGTGAGTTACGCGTCGTTCCACTGAGCGT
CAGACCCCGTAGAAAAGATCAAAGGATCTTCTTGAGATCCTTTTTTTCTGCGCGTAATCTGCTGCTTGCA
AACAAAAAAACCACCGCTACCAGCGGTGGTTTGTTTGCCGGATCAAGAGCTACCAACTCTTTTTCCGAAG
GTAACTGGCTTCAGCAGAGCGCAGATACCAAATACTGTTCTTCTAGTGTAGCCGTAGTTAGGCCACCACT
TCAAGAACTCTGTAGCACCGCCTACATACCTCGCTCTGCTAATCCTGTTACCAGTGGCTGCTGCCAGTGG
CGATAAGTCGTGTCTTACCGGGTTGGACTCAAGACGATAGTTACCGGATAAGGCGCAGCGGTCGGGCTGA
ACGGGGGGTTCGTGCACACAGCCCAGCTTGGAGCGAACGACCTACACCGAACTGAGATACCTACAGCGTG
AGCTATGAGAAAGCGCCACGCTTCCCGAAGGGAGAAAGGCGGACAGGTATCCGGTAAGCGGCAGGGTCGG
AACAGGAGAGCGCACGAGGGAGCTTCCAGGGGGAAACGCCTGGTATCTTTATAGTCCTGTCGGGTTTCGC
CACCTCTGACTTGAGCGTCGATTTTTGTGATGCTCGTCAGGGGGGCGGAGCCTATGGAAAAACGCCAGCA
ACGCGGCCTTTTTACGGTTCCTGGCCTTTTGCTGGCCTTTTGCTCACATGTT
